>Addgene plasmid #227884 | pcDNA 3.3 C-HA ODBA | addgene full sequence | sequence record 488847 | Addgene NGS Result
GTTAGGCGTTTTGCGCTGCTTCGCGATGTACGGGCCAGATATACGCGTTGACATTGATTATTGACTAGTT
ATTAATAGTAATCAATTACGGGGTCATTAGTTCATAGCCCATATATGGAGTTCCGCGTTACATAACTTAC
GGTAAATGGCCCGCCTGGCTGACCGCCCAACGACCCCCGCCCATTGACGTCAATAATGACGTATGTTCCC
ATAGTAACGCCAATAGGGACTTTCCATTGACGTCAATGGGTGGAGTATTTACGGTAAACTGCCCACTTGG
CAGTACATCAAGTGTATCATATGCCAAGTACGCCCCCTATTGACGTCAATGACGGTAAATGGCCCGCCTG
GCATTATGCCCAGTACATGACCTTATGGGACTTTCCTACTTGGCAGTACATCTACGTATTAGTCATCGCT
ATTACCATGGTGATGCGGTTTTGGCAGTACATCAATGGGCGTGGATAGCGGTTTGACTCACGGGGATTTC
CAAGTCTCCACCCCATTGACGTCAATGGGAGTTTGTTTTGGCACCAAAATCAACGGGACTTTCCAAAATG
TCGTAACAACTCCGCCCCATTGACGCAAATGGGCGGTAGGCGTGTACGGTGGGAGGTCTATATAAGCAGA
GCTCTCTGGCTAACTAGAGAACCCACTGCTTACTGGCTTATCGAAATTAATACGACTCACTATAGGGAGA
CCCAAGCTGGCTAGTTAGAGCTCCTTAAGGTTAACTCTAGAGAATTCGGATCCATGGCGATAGTGATGTC
TGCGGCCAAGATCTGGAGGCCGAGCCGTGGCCTGCGCCAGGCTGCTCTTCTCCTGTTGGGACGATCTGGG
GTTCGGGGCTTGGCTAGATCTCACCCCAGCAGGCAGCAGCAACAGCAGTTCCCATCCCTGGACGACAAGC
CCCAGTTCCCAGGGGCCTCTGCAGAGTTTGTAGACAAGCTTGAGTTCATCCAGCCCAATGTCATCTCCGG
CATCCCCATCTACCGTGTCATGGACCGCCAGGGCCAGATCATCAACCCCAGTGAAGATCCCCACCTGCCC
CAGGAGGAGGTGCTGAAGTTCTACCGGAGCATGACGCTGCTCAACACCATGGACCGCATTCTCTATGAGT
CCCAGCGGCAGGGCCGGATCTCCTTCTACATGACCAACTATGGCGAGGAGGGGACACATGTGGGCAGTGC
CGCTGCCTTGGAGCGCACAGACCTGGTGTTTGGCCAGTACCGGGAGGCAGGTGTGCTCATGTACCGGGAC
TACCCGCTGGAGCTGTTCATGTCCCAGTGCTACGGCAATGTGAATGACCCAGGCAAGGGACGCCAGATGC
CTGTTCACTACGGCTGCAAGGAACGCCACTTCGTCACCATTTCCTCTCCACTGGCCACGCAGATCCCTCA
GGCGGTAGGGGCAGCCTATGCTGCCAAGCGGGCCAATGCCAACCGGATTGTGATCTGTTACTTTGGCGAG
GGGGCAGCCAGTGAAGGGGATGCCCACGCCGGTTTCAATTTCGCTGCCACCCTGGAGTGTCCCATCATCT
TCTTCTGCCGGAACAATGGCTATGCCATCTCCACACCAACCTCTGAGCAGTACCGTGGGGATGGCATAGC
GGCTCGGGGCCCTGGGTACGGCATCATGTCAATCCGTGTGGACGGCAACGATGTGTTTGCTGTGTACAAT
GCCACTAAGGAGGCCCGACGGCGGGCTGTGGCTGAGAACCAGCCCTTCCTCATTGAGGCCATGACCTACA
GGATTGGCCACCACAGCACCAGTGACGACAGCTCAGCGTACCGTTCGGTGGACGAGGTCAATTACTGGGA
CAAGCAGGACCACCCAATCTCGAGGCTGAGGCAGTACCTGCTGAACCAGGGTTGGTGGGATGAGGAACAG
GAGAAGGCCTGGCGGAAGCAGTCACGAAAGAAGGTCATGGAAGCCTTTGAGCAGGCTGAGCGGAAGCTAA
AGCCGAACCCAAGCCTCCTCTTCTCCGATGTGTACCAGGAGATGCCCGCCCAGCTCCGCAGGCAGCAGGA
GTCGCTGGCACGGCACCTGCAGACTTACGGGGAGCACTACCCCCTGGACCACTTTGACAAGCTCGAGCCA
TGGAAGCTTTACCCTTATGACGTACCTGACTATGCTGGCGCCTACCCTTATGACGTACCTGACTATGCTG
GATACCCTTATGACGTACCTGACTATGCTGGAGATATCTAACTGACTGAACCGGTGGTACCAAACCCGCT
GATCAGCCTCGACTGTGCCTTCTAGTTGCCAGCCATCTGTTGTTTGCCCCTCCCCCGTGCCTTCCTTGAC
CCTGGAAGGTGCCACTCCCACTGTCCTTTCCTAATAAAATGAGGAAATTGCATCGCATTGTCTGAGTAGG
TGTCATTCTATTCTGGGGGGTGGGGTGGGGCAGGACAGCAAGGGGGAGGATTGGGAAGACAATAGCAGGC
ATGCTGGGGATGCGGTGGGCTCTATGGCTTCTGAGGCGGAAAGAACCAGCTGGGGCTCTAGGGGGTATCC
CC
[124 nt withheld, positions 2523-2646]
C
[91 nt withheld, positions 2648-2738]
A
[49 nt withheld, positions 2740-2788]
CCTTTGACGTTGGAGTCCACGTTCTTT
[37 nt withheld, positions 2816-2852]
ACCCTATCTCGGTCTATTCTTTTGATTTATAAGGGATTTTGCCGATTTCGGCCTATTGGTTAAAAAATGA
GCTGATTTAACAAAAATTTAACGCGAATTAATTCTGTGGAATGTGTGTCAGTTAGGGTGTGGAAAGTCCC
CAGGCTCCCCAGCAGGCAGAAGTATGCAAAGCATGCATCTCAATTAGTCAGCAACCAGGTGTGGAAAGTC
CCCAGGCTCCCCAGCAGGCAGAAGTATGCAAAGCATGCATCTCAATTAGTCAGCAACCATAGTCCCGCCC
CTAACTCCGCCCATCCCGCCCCTAACTCCGCCCAGTTCCGCCCATTCTCCGCCCCATGGCTGACTAATTT
TTTTTATTTATGCAGAGGCCGAGGCCGCCTCTGCCTCTGAGCTATTCCAGAAGTAGTGAGGAGGCTTTTT
TGGAGGCCTAGGCTTTTGCAAAAAGCTCCCGGGAGCTTGTATATCCATTTTCGGATCTGATCAGCACGTG
TTGACAATTAATCATCGGCATAGTATATCGGCATAGTATAATACGACAAGGTGAGGAACTAAACCATGGC
CAAGCCTTTGTCTCAAGAAGAATCCACCCTCATTGAAAGAGCAACGGCTACAATCAACAGCATCCCCATC
TCTGAAGACTACAGCGTCGCCAGCGCAGCTCTCTCTAGCGACGGCCGCATCTTCACTGGTGTCAATGTAT
ATCATTTTACTGGGGGACCTTGTGCAGAACTCGTGGTGCTGGGCACTGCTGCTGCTGCGGCAGCTGGCAA
CCTGACTTGTATCGTCGCGATCGGAAATGAGAACAGGGGCATCTTGAGCCCCTGCGGACGGTGCCGACAG
GTGCTTCTCGATCTGCATCCTGGGATCAAAGCCATAGTGAAGGACAGTGATGGACAGCCGACGGCAGTTG
GGATTCGTGAATTGCTGCCCTCTGGTTATGTGTGGGAGGGCTAAGCACTTCGTGGCCGAGGAGCAGGACT
GACACGTGCTACGAGATTTCGATTCCACCGCCGCCTTCTATGAAAGGTTGGGCTTCGGAATCGTTTTCCG
GGACGCCGGCTGGATGATCCTCCAGCGCGGGGATCTCATGCTGGAGTTCTTCGCCCACCCCAACTTGTTT
ATTGCAGCTTATAATGGTTACAAATAAAGCAATAGCATCACAAATTTCACAAATAAAGCATTTTTTTCAC
TGCATTCTAGTTGTGGTTTGTCCAAACTCATCAATGTATCTTATCATGTCTGTATACCGTCGACCTCTAG
CTAGAGCTTGGCGTAATCATGGTCATAGCTGTTTCCTGTGTGAAATTGTTATCCGCTCACAATTCCACAC
AACATACGAGCCGGAAGCATAAAGTGTAAAGCCTGGGGTGCCTAATGAGTGAGCTAACTCACATTAATTG
CGTTGCGCTCACTGCCCGCTTTCCAGTCGGGAAACCTGTCGTGCCAGCTGCATTAATGAATCGGCCAACG
CGCGGGGAGAGGCGGTTTGCGTATTGGGCGCTCTTCCGCTTCCTCGCTCACTGACTCGCTGCGCTCGGTC
GTTCGGCTGCGGCGAGCGGTATCAGCTCACTCAAAGGCGGTAATACGGTTATCCACAGAATCAGGGGATA
ACGCAGGAAAGAACATGTGAGCAAAAGGCCAGCAAAAGGCCAGGAACCGTAAAAAGGCCGCGTTGCTGGC
GTTTTTCCATAGGCTCCGCCCCCCTGACGAGCATCACAAAAATCGACGCTCAAGTCAGAGGTGGCGAAAC
CCGACAGGACTATAAAGATACCAGGCGTTTCCCCCTGGAAGCTCCCTCGTGCGCTCTCCTGTTCCGACCC
TGCCGCTTACCGGATACCTGTCCGCCTTTCTCCCTTCGGGAAGCGTGGCGCTTTCTCATAGCTCACGCTG
TAGGTATCTCAGTTCGGTGTAGGTCGTTCGCTCCAAGCTGGGCTGTGTGCACGAACCCCCCGTTCAGCCC
GACCGCTGCGCCTTATCCGGTAACTATCGTCTTGAGTCCAACCCGGTAAGACACGACTTATCGCCACTGG
CAGCAGCCACTGGTAACAGGATTAGCAGAGCGAGGTATGTAGGCGGTGCTACAGAGTTCTTGAAGTGGTG
GCCTAACTACGGCTACACTAGAAGAACAGTATTTGGTATCTGCGCTCTGCTGAAGCCAGTTACCTTCGGA
AAAAGAGTTGGTAGCTCTTGATCCGGCAAACAAACCACCGCTGGTAGCGGTGGTTTTTTTGTTTGCAAGC
AGCAGATTACGCGCAGAAAAAAAGGATCTCAAGAAGATCCTTTGATCTTTTCTACGGGGTCTGACGCTCA
GTGGAACGAAAACTCACGTTAAGGGATTTTGGTCATGAGATTATCAAAAAGGATCTTCACCTAGATCCTT
TTAAATTAAAAATGAAGTTTTAAATCAATCTAAAGTATATATGAGTAAACTTGGTCTGACAGTTACCAAT
GCTTAATCAGTGAGGCACCTATCTCAGCGATCTGTCTATTTCGTTCATCCATAGTTGCCTGACTCCCCGT
CGTGTAGATAACTACGATACGGGAGGGCTTACCATCTGGCCCCAGTGCTGCAATGATACCGCGAGACCCA
CGCTCACCGGCTCCAGATTTATCAGCAATAAACCAGCCAGCCGGAAGGGCCGAGCGCAGAAGTGGTCCTG
CAACTTTATCCGCCTCCATCCAGTCTATTAATTGTTGCCGGGAAGCTAGAGTAAGTAGTTCGCCAGTTAA
TAGTTTGCGCAACGTTGTTGCCATTGCTACAGGCATCGTGGTGTCACGCTCGTCGTTTGGTATGGCTTCA
TTCAGCTCCGGTTCCCAACGATCAAGGCGAGTTACATGATCCCCCATGTTGTGCAAAAAAGCGGTTAGCT
CCTTCGGTCCTCCGATCGTTGTCAGAAGTAAGTTGGCCGCAGTGTTATCACTCATGGTTATGGCAGCACT
GCATAATTCTCTTACTGTCATGCCATCCGTAAGATGCTTTTCTGTGACTGGTGAGTACTCAACCAAGTCA
TTCTGAGAATAGTGTATGCGGCGACCGAGTTGCTCTTGCCCGGCGTCAATACGGGATAATACCGCGCCAC
ATAGCAGAACTTTAAAAGTGCTCATCATTGGAAAACGTTCTTCGGGGCGAAAACTCTCAAGGATCTTACC
GCTGTTGAGATCCAGTTCGATGTAACCCACTCGTGCACCCAACTGATCTTCAGCATCTTTTACTTTCACC
AGCGTTTCTGGGTGAGCAAAAACAGGAAGGCAAAATGCCGCAAAAAAGGGAATAAGGGCGACACGGAAAT
GTTGAATACTCATACTCTTCCTTTTTCAATATTATTGAAGCATTTATCAGGGTTATTGTCTCATGAGCGG
ATACATATTTGAATGTATTTAGAAAAATAAACAAATAGGGGTTCCGCGCACATTTCCCCGAAAAGTGCCA
CCTGACGTCGACGGATCGGGAGATCTCCCGATCCCCTATGGTGCACTCTCAGTACAATCTGCTCTGATGC
CGCATAGTTAAGCCAGTATCTGCTCCCTGCTTGTGTGTTGGAGGTCGCTGAGTAGTGCGCGAGCAAAATT
TAAGCTACAACAAGGCAAGGCTTGACCGACAATTGCATGAAGAATCTGCTTAGG
Features (pLannotate 1.2.2; 22 found; start..end, strand, type, name):
     50..429     +  enhancer       CMV enhancer: human cytomegalovirus immediate early enhancer
    430..633     +  promoter       CMV promoter: human cytomegalovirus (CMV) immediate early promoter
    629..662     +  LTR            5' LTR (truncated) (fragment): truncated 5' long terminal repeat (LTR) from HIV-1
    678..696     +  promoter       T7 promoter: promoter for bacteriophage T7 RNA polymerase
    766..2091    +  CDS            Bckdha: ODBA_MOUSE - Experimental evidence at protein level: Swiss-Prot protein existence level 1. The branched-chain alpha-keto dehydrogenase complex catalyzes the overall conversion of alpha-keto acids to acyl-CoA and CO(2). It contains multiple copies of three enzymatic components: branched-chain alpha-keto acid decarboxylase (E1), lipoamide acyltransferase (E2) and lipoamide dehydrogenase (E3). From Mus musculus (Mouse).
   2253..2477    +  polyA_signal   bGH poly(A) signal: bovine growth hormone polyadenylation signal
   2481..2502    +  promoter       SV40 promoter (fragment): SV40 enhancer and early promoter
   2523..2951    +  rep_origin     f1 ori (sequence partly withheld): f1 bacteriophage origin of replication; arrow indicates direction of (+) strand synthesis
   2965..3294    +  promoter       SV40 promoter: SV40 enhancer and early promoter
   3342..3389    +  promoter       EM7 promoter: synthetic bacterial promoter&nbsp
   3408..3806    +  CDS            BSD: blasticidin S deaminase; Aspergillus terreus BSD; confers resistance to blasticidin
   3807..3834    +  CDS            BleoR (fragment): antibiotic-binding protein; Sh ble from Streptoalloteichus hindustanus; confers resistance to bleomycin, phleomycin, and Zeocin™
   3844..3969    +  CDS            ble (fragment): BLE_KLEPN - Experimental evidence at protein level: Swiss-Prot protein existence level 1. Binding protein with a strong affinity to the bleomycin family of antibiotics. Binds to CL990; an antimitotic-antibiotic compound. From Klebsiella pneumoniae.
   3964..4085    +  polyA_signal   SV40 poly(A) signal: SV40 polyadenylation signal
   4158..4174    -  protein_bind   lac operator: The lac repressor binds to the lac operator to inhibit transcription in E. coli. This inhibition can be relieved by adding lactose or isopropyl-β-D-thiogalactopyranoside (IPTG). lac repressor encoded by lacI
   4182..4212    -  promoter       lac promoter: promoter for the E. coli lac operon
   4227..4248    -  protein_bind   CAP binding site: CAP binding activates transcription in the presence of cAMP. E. coli catabolite activator protein
   4261..4353    -  CDS            lacI (fragment): lac repressor; lacI; The lac repressor binds to the lac operator to inhibit transcription in E. coli. This inhibition can be relieved by adding lactose or isopropyl-β-D-thiogalactopyranoside (IPTG).
   4536..5124    -  rep_origin     ori: high-copy-number ColE1/pMB1/pBR322/pUC origin of replication
   5295..6155    -  CDS            AmpR: β-lactamase; bla; confers resistance to ampicillin, carbenicillin, and related antibiotics
   6156..6260    -  promoter       AmpR promoter: bla
   6319..6371    -  misc_feature   bom (fragment): basis of mobility region from pBR322
