[The description below was written by a language model from this plasmid's Addgene catalogue record and pLannotate feature annotations shown in this document.]
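Description:
pcDNA 3.3 C-HA ODBA is a mammalian expression plasmid on a pcDNA-type backbone, built for transfection into cultured cells to express mouse ODBA (gene Bckdha) carrying an HA epitope tag. ODBA is the alpha subunit of the E1 decarboxylase component of the branched-chain alpha-keto acid dehydrogenase complex, which converts branched-chain alpha-keto acids to acyl-CoA and CO2. The plasmid name and the tag field both place HA at the C terminus of the insert, whereas the purpose line refers to "N-HA ODBA". The feature table does not annotate the tag separately, so the record itself does not resolve this discrepancy. The insert was introduced by ligation-independent cloning.

In the roughly 6.5 kb sequenced plasmid, the Bckdha coding sequence sits downstream of the human cytomegalovirus immediate-early enhancer and promoter, which drive strong constitutive transcription in mammalian cells. It is followed by the bovine growth hormone polyadenylation signal. A T7 promoter between the CMV promoter and the insert can serve for in vitro transcription or as a sequencing primer site. A second cassette places the blasticidin S deaminase gene under the SV40 early promoter and the bacterial EM7 promoter, ending in an SV40 poly(A) signal, which would allow blasticidin selection of stable transfectants. Short bleomycin-resistance fragments next to it appear to be non-functional remnants. Propagation in E. coli relies on a high-copy ColE1/pUC-type origin and the β-lactamase gene for ampicillin resistance, and an f1 origin is also present. Brief annotations such as an HIV-1 LTR fragment and lac regulatory elements are most likely backbone remnants with no role in expression. Typical uses would be overexpression of the tagged protein with detection or immunoprecipitation through HA.
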