Addgene plasmid #227884: pcDNA 3.3 C-HA ODBA
Purpose: Used for transfection of cells for expression of N-HA ODBA
Depositing lab: Sheng-cai Lin. Depositing organization: Xiamen University. Publication: AMPK targets PDZD8 to trigger carbon source shift from glucose to glutamine. Li M, Wang Y, Wei X, Cai WF, Wu J, Zhu M, Wang Y, Liu YH, Xiong J, Qu Q, Chen Y, Tian X, Yao L, Xie R, Li X, Chen S, Huang X, Zhang C, Xie C, Wu Y, Xu Z, Zhang B, Jiang B, Wang ZC, Li Q, Li G, Lin SY, Yu L, Piao HL, Deng X, Han J, Zhang CS, Lin SC. Cell Res. 2024 Jun 19. doi: 10.1038/s41422-024-00985-6. PubMed 38898113.
Backbone
  Vector backbone: pcDNA
  Vector type: Mammalian Expression
Growth in bacteria
  Bacterial resistance: Ampicillin, 100 μg/mL
  Growth temperature: 37°C
  Growth strain: DH5alpha
  Copy number: High Copy
Gene/Insert
  Gene/Insert name: ODBA
  Species: M. musculus (mouse)
  Entrez Gene: Bckdha
  Tag / fusion protein: HA (C terminal on insert)
  Cloning method: Ligation Independent Cloning
Terms and licenses: Academic/Nonprofit Terms; Industry Terms: Not Available to Industry
How to cite: pcDNA 3.3 C-HA ODBA was a gift from Sheng-cai Lin (Addgene plasmid # 227884 ; http://n2t.net/addgene:227884 ; RRID:Addgene_227884)
